>Addgene plasmid #194804 | HA-C Sars-CoV-2 E P71L | addgene full sequence | sequence record 384456 | Addgene Partial NGS Result
AGCTCTCGGAGGGCGAAGAATCTCGTGCTTTCAGCTTCGATGTAGGAGGGCGTGGATATGTCCTGCGGGT
AAATAGCTGCGCCGATGGTTTCTACAAAGATCGTTATGTTTATCGGCACTTTGCATCGGCCGCGCTCCCG
ATTCCGGAAGTGCTTGACATTGGGGAATTCAGCGAGAGCCTGACCTATTGCATCTCCCGCCGTGCACAGG
GTGTCACGTTGCAAGACCTGCCTGAAACCGAACTGCCCGCTGTTCTGCAGCCGGTCGCGGAGGCCATGGA
TGCGATCGCTGCGGCCGATCTTAGCCAGACGAGCGGGTTCGGCCCATTCGGACCGCAAGGAATCGGTCAA
TACACTACATGGCGTGATTTCATATGCGCGATTGCTGATCCCCATGTGTATCACTGGCAAACTGTGATGG
ACGACACCGTCAGTGCGTCCGTCGCGCAGGCTCTCGATGAGCTGATGCTTTGGGCCGAGGACTGCCCCGA
AGTCCGGCACCTCGTGCACGCGGATTTCGGCTCCAACAATGTCCTGACGGACAATGGCCGCATAACAGCG
GTCATTGACTGGAGCGAGGCGATGTTCGGGGATTCCCAATACGAGGTCGCCAACATCTTCTTCTGGAGGC
CGTGGTTGGCTTGTATGGAGCAGCAGACGCGCTACTTCGAGCGGAGGCATCCGGAGCTTGCAGGATCGCC
GCGGCTCCGGGCGTATATGCTCCGCATTGGTCTTGACCAACTCTATCAGAGCTTGGTTGACGGCAATTTC
GATGATGCAGCTTGGGCGCAGGGTCGATGCGACGCAATCGTCCGATCCGGAGCCGGGACTGTCGGGCGTA
CACAAATCGCCCGCAGAAGCGCGGCCGTCTGGACCGATGGCTGTGTAGAAGTACTCGCCGATAGTGGAAA
CCGACGCCCCAGCACTCGTCCGAGGGCAAAGGAATAGCACGTACTACGAGATTTCGATTCCACCGCCGCC
TTCTATGAAAGGTTGGGCTTCGGAATCGTTTTCCGGGACGCCGGCTGGATGATCCTCCAGCGCGGGGATC
TCATGCTGGAGTTCTTCGCCCACCCCAACTTGTTTATTGCAGCTTATAATGGTTACAAATAAAGCAATAG
CATCACAAATTTCACAAATAAAGCATTTTTTTCACTGCATTCTAGTTGTGGTTTGTCCAAACTCATCAAT
GTATCTTATCATGTCTGTATACCGTCGACCTCTAGCTAGAGCTTGGCGTAATCATGGTCATAGCTGTTTC
CTGTGTGAAATTGTTATCCGCTCACAATTCCACACAACATACGAGCCGGAAGCATAAAGTGTAAAGCCTG
GGGTGCCTAATGAGTGAGCTAACTCACATTAATTGCGTTGCGCTCACTGCCCGCTTTCCAGTCGGGAAAC
CTGTCGTGCCAGCTGCATTAATGAATCGGCCAACGCGCGGGGAGAGGCGGTTTGCGTATTGGGCGCTCTT
CCGCTTCCTCGCTCACTGACTCGCTGCGCTCGGTCGTTCGGCTGCGGCGAGCGGTATCAGCTCACTCAAA
GGCGGTAATACGGTTATCCACAGAATCAGGGGATAACGCAGGAAAGAACATGTGAGCAAAAGGCCAGCAA
AAGGCCAGGAACCGTAAAAAGGCCGCGTTGCTGGCGTTTTTCCATAGGCTCCGCCCCCCTGACGAGCATC
ACAAAAATCGACGCTCAAGTCAGAGGTGGCGAAACCCGACAGGACTATAAAGATACCAGGCGTTTCCCCC
TGGAAGCTCCCTCGTGCGCTCTCCTGTTCCGACCCTGCCGCTTACCGGATACCTGTCCGCCTTTCTCCCT
TCGGGAAGCGTGGCGCTTTCTCATAGCTCACGCTGTAGGTATCTCAGTTCGGTGTAGGTCGTTCGCTCCA
AGCTGGGCTGTGTGCACGAACCCCCCGTTCAGCCCGACCGCTGCGCCTTATCCGGTAACTATCGTCTTGA
GTCCAACCCGGTAAGACACGACTTATCGCCACTGGCAGCAGCCACTGGTAACAGGATTAGCAGAGCGAGG
TATGTAGGCGGTGCTACAGAGTTCTTGAAGTGGTGGCCTAACTACGGCTACACTAGAAGAACAGTATTTG
GTATCTGCGCTCTGCTGAAGCCAGTTACCTTCGGAAAAAGAGTTGGTAGCTCTTGATCCGGCAAACAAAC
CACCGCTGGTAGCGGTGGTTTTTTTGTTTGCAAGCAGCAGATTACGCGCAGAAAAAAAGGATCTCAAGAA
GATCCTTTGATCTTTTCTACGGGGTCTGACGCTCAGTGGAACGAAAACTCACGTTAAGGGATTTTGGTCA
TGAGATTATCAAAAAGGATCTTCACCTAGATCCTTTTAAATTAAAAATGAAGTTTTAAATCAATCTAAAG
TATATATGAGTAAACTTGGTCTGACAGTTACCAATGCTTAATCAGTGAGGCACCTATCTCAGCGATCTGT
CTATTTCGTTCATCCATAGTTGCCTGACTCCCCGTCGTGTAGATAACTACGATACGGGAGGGCTTACCAT
CTGGCCCCAGTGCTGCAATGATACCGCGAGACCCACGCTCACCGGCTCCAGATTTATCAGCAATAAACCA
GCCAGCCGGAAGGGCCGAGCGCAGAAGTGGTCCTGCAACTTTATCCGCCTCCATCCAGTCTATTAATTGT
TGCCGGGAAGCTAGAGTAAGTAGTTCGCCAGTTAATAGTTTGCGCAACGTTGTTGCCATTGCTACAGGCA
TCGTGGTGTCACGCTCGTCGTTTGGTATGGCTTCATTCAGCTCCGGTTCCCAACGATCAAGGCGAGTTAC
ATGATCCCCCATGTTGTGCAAAAAAGCGGTTAGCTCCTTCGGTCCTCCGATCGTTGTCAGAAGTAAGTTG
GCCGCAGTGTTATCACTCATGGTTATGGCAGCACTGCATAATTCTCTTACTGTCATGCCATCCGTAAGAT
GCTTTTCTGTGACTGGTGAGTACTCAACCAAGTCATTCTGAGAATAGTGTATGCGGCGACCGAGTTGCTC
TTGCCCGGCGTCAATACGGGATAATACCGCGCCACATAGCAGAACTTTAAAAGTGCTCATCATTGGAAAA
CGTTCTTCGGGGCGAAAACTCTCAAGGATCTTACCGCTGTTGAGATCCAGTTCGATGTAACCCACTCGTG
CACCCAACTGATCTTCAGCATCTTTTACTTTCACCAGCGTTTCTGGGTGAGCAAAAACAGGAAGGCAAAA
TGCCGCAAAAAAGGGAATAAGGGCGACACGGAAATGTTGAATACTCATACTCTTCCTTTTTCAATATTAT
TGAAGCATTTATCAGGGTTATTGTCTCATGAGCGGATACATATTTGAATGTATTTAGAAAAATAAACAAA
TAGGGGTTCCGCGCACATTTCCCCGAAAAGTGCCACCTGACGTCGACGGATCGGGAGATCTCCCGATCCC
CTATGGTGCACTCTCAGTACAATCTGCTCTGATGCCGCATAGTTAAGCCAGTATCTGCTCCCTGCTTGTG
TGTTGGAGGTCGCTGAGTAGTGCGCGAGCAAAATTTAAGCTACAACAAGGCAAGGCTTGACCGACAATTG
CATGAAGAATCTGCTTAGGGTTAGGCGTTTTGCGCTGCTTCGCGATGTACGGGCCAGATATACGCGTTGA
CATTGATTATTGACTAGTTATTAATAGTAATCAATTACGGGGTCATTAGTTCATAGCCCATATATGGAGT
TCCGCGTTACATAACTTACGGTAAATGGCCCGCCTGGCTGACCGCCCAACGACCCCCGCCCATTGACGTC
AATAATGACGTATGTTCCCATAGTAACGCCAATAGGGACTTTCCATTGACGTCAATGGGTGGAGTATTTA
CGGTAAACTGCCCACTTGGCAGTACATCAAGTGTATCATATGCCAAGTACGCCCCCTATTGACGTCAATG
ACGGTAAATGGCCCGCCTGGCATTATGCCCAGTACATGACCTTATGGGACTTTCCTACTTGGCAGTACAT
CTACGTATTAGTCATCGCTATTACCATGGTGATGCGGTTTTGGCAGTACATCAATGGGCGTGGATAGCGG
TTTGACTCACGGGGATTTCCAAGTCTCCACCCCATTGACGTCAATGGGAGTTTGTTTTGGCACCAAAATC
AACGGGACTTTCCAAAATGTCGTAACAACTCCGCCCCATTGACGCAAATGGGCGGTAGGCGTGTACGGTG
GGAGGTCTATATAAGCAGAGCTCTCCCTATCAGTGATAGAGATCTCCCTATCAGTGATAGAGATCGTCGA
CGAGCTCGTTTAGTGAACCGTCAGATCGCCTGGAGACGCCATCCACGCTGTTTTGACCTCCATAGAAGAC
ACCGGGACCGATCCAGCCTCCGGACTCTAGCGTTTAAACTTAAGCTTGGTACCGAGCTCGGATCCACTAG
TCCAGTGTGGTGGAATTCTGCAGATATCAACAAGTTTGTACAAAAAAGCAGGCTCCACCATGTACAGCTT
CGTATCAGAAGAAACCGGGACACTGATCGTAAATTCTGTGCTCTTGTTTCTGGCATTCGTCGTATTTCTC
CTCGTCACACTGGCAATTCTGACTGCATTGAGGCTTTGCGCCTACTGTTGTAACATTGTCAATGTATCTC
TCGTGAAACCCTCATTCTACGTTTACAGCAGGGTGAAGAATCTCAATTCTAGCAGGGTGCTGGATCTCCT
CGTTGACCCCTCATTCTACGTTTACAGCAGGGTGAAGAATCTCAATTCTAGCAGGGTGCTGGATCTCCTC
GTTGACCCAGCTTTCTTGTACAAAGTGGTTGATATCAAGGCCGCCGACATCACCAGCCTGTACAAGAAAG
TGGGGTGGAGCCATCCCCAGTTCGAGAAGGGCGGAGGATCTGGCGGCGGAAGCGGCGGAGGAAGCTGGTC
CCACCCTCAGTTTGAGAAAGGCACCGAGCTGGGCAGCACCATGGCCAGCTACCCCTACGACGTGCCCGAC
TACGCCTGATGACTCGAGTCTAGAGGGCCCGTTTAAACCCGCTGATCAGCCTCGACTGTGCCTTCTAGTT
GCCAGCCATCTGTTGTTTGCCCCTCCCCCGTGCCTTCCTTGACCCTGGAAGGTGCCACTCCCACTGTCCT
TTCCTAATAAAATGAGGAAATTGCATCGCATTGTCTGAGTAGGTGTCATTCTATTCTGGGGGGTGGGGTG
GGGCAGGACAGCAAGGGGGAGGATTGGGAAGACAATAGCAGGCATGCTGGGGATGCGGTGGGCTCTATGG
CTTCTGAGGCGGAAAGAACCAGCTGGGGCTCTAGGGGGTATCCCC
[124 nt withheld, positions 5296-5419]
C
[91 nt withheld, positions 5421-5511]
AGGGTGATGGTTCACGTACCTAGAAGTTCCTATTCCGAAGTTCCTATTCTCTAGAAAGTATAGGAACTTC
CTTGGCCAAAAAGCCTGAACTCACCGCGACGTCTGTCGAGAAGTTTCTGATCGAAAAGTTCGACAGCGTC
TCCGACCTGATGC
Features (pLannotate 1.2.2; 23 found; start..end, strand, type, name):
    957..1082    +  CDS            ble (fragment): BLE_KLEPN - Experimental evidence at protein level: Swiss-Prot protein existence level 1. Binding protein with a strong affinity to the bleomycin family of antibiotics. Binds to CL990; an antimitotic-antibiotic compound. From Klebsiella pneumoniae.
   1077..1198    +  polyA_signal   SV40 poly(A) signal: SV40 polyadenylation signal
   1271..1287    -  protein_bind   lac operator: The lac repressor binds to the lac operator to inhibit transcription in E. coli. This inhibition can be relieved by adding lactose or isopropyl-β-D-thiogalactopyranoside (IPTG). lac repressor encoded by lacI
   1295..1325    -  promoter       lac promoter: promoter for the E. coli lac operon
   1340..1361    -  protein_bind   CAP binding site: CAP binding activates transcription in the presence of cAMP. E. coli catabolite activator protein
   1374..1466    -  CDS            lacI (fragment): lac repressor; lacI; The lac repressor binds to the lac operator to inhibit transcription in E. coli. This inhibition can be relieved by adding lactose or isopropyl-β-D-thiogalactopyranoside (IPTG).
   1649..2237    -  rep_origin     ori: high-copy-number ColE1/pMB1/pBR322/pUC origin of replication
   2408..3268    -  CDS            AmpR: β-lactamase; bla; confers resistance to ampicillin, carbenicillin, and related antibiotics
   3269..3373    -  promoter       AmpR promoter: bla
   3432..3484    -  misc_feature   bom (fragment): basis of mobility region from pBR322
   3639..4018    +  enhancer       CMV enhancer: human cytomegalovirus immediate early enhancer
   4019..4222    +  promoter       CMV promoter: human cytomegalovirus (CMV) immediate early promoter
   4224..4243    +  promoter       PLtetO-1 promoter (fragment): modified phage lambda PL promoter with tet operator sites (Lutz and Bujard, 1997)
   4245..4264    +  promoter       PLtetO-1 promoter (fragment): modified phage lambda PL promoter with tet operator sites (Lutz and Bujard, 1997)
   4272..4305    +  promoter       TRE3GV promoter (fragment): 3rd-generation Tet-responsive promoter that can be activated by binding of Tet-On® 3G, optimized for retroviral and lentiviral vectors
   4440..4464    +  protein_bind   attB1: mutant version of attB; recombination site for the Gateway® BP reaction BP Clonase™
   4470..4691    +  CDS            E: VEMP_SARS2 - Experimental evidence at protein level: Swiss-Prot protein existence level 1. Plays a central role in virus morphogenesis and assembly. Acts as a viroporin and self-assembles in host membranes forming pentameric protein-lipid pores that allow ion transport. Also plays a role in the induction of apoptosis (By similarity). Regulates the localization of S protein at cis-Golgi, the place of virus budding (PubMed:33229438). May act by slowing down the cell secretory pathway (PubMed:33229438). May interfere with tight-junction stability by interacting with host MPP5. This would result i
   4765..4789    -  protein_bind   attB2: mutant version of attB; recombination site for the Gateway® BP reaction BP Clonase™
   5026..5250    +  polyA_signal   bGH poly(A) signal: bovine growth hormone polyadenylation signal
   5254..5275    +  promoter       SV40 promoter (fragment): SV40 enhancer and early promoter
   5296..5529    +  rep_origin     f1 ori (fragment) (sequence partly withheld): f1 bacteriophage origin of replication; arrow indicates direction of (+) strand synthesis
   5534..5581    +  protein_bind   FRT: FLP-mediated recombination occurs in the 8-bp core sequence TCTAGAAA (Turan and Bode, 2011). FLP recombinase from the Saccharomyces cerevisiae 2μ plasmid
   5589..947     +  CDS            HygR (across the origin): aminoglycoside phosphotransferase from E. coli; aph(4)-Ia; confers resistance to hygromycin
