[The description below was written by a language model from this plasmid's Addgene catalogue record and pLannotate feature annotations shown in this document.]
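Description:
HA-C Sars-CoV-2 E P71L is a mammalian expression plasmid carrying the SARS-CoV-2 envelope (E) protein with a P71L substitution, cloned by Gateway recombination into the MAC-tag-C destination backbone. In bacteria it is maintained as a high-copy plasmid through a ColE1/pUC-type origin and selected with ampicillin via the β-lactamase gene. A fragment of an f1 origin and remnants of lac regulatory sequence are also annotated in the backbone.

The E coding sequence sits between attB1 and attB2 sites, the footprint of the Gateway reaction. It is driven by the CMV immediate-early enhancer and promoter, followed by short tet operator-like elements, which suggests tetracycline-regulated expression in cells that supply the Tet repressor. Transcription ends at a bGH polyadenylation signal. The catalogue lists a C-terminal MAC tag contributed by the backbone. The feature table annotates no tag, but there is an unannotated stretch between attB2 and the bGH signal where such a sequence could lie. The plasmid name refers to HA, and the record does not explain how this relates to the MAC-C label.

Downstream, an FRT site directly precedes a hygromycin resistance gene with no complete promoter annotated in front of it, followed by an SV40 polyadenylation signal. This arrangement is typical of Flp-mediated integration into a genomic FRT landing site, where insertion activates the hygromycin marker and allows selection of isogenic stable lines.

The associated study surveys how proteins from SARS-CoV-2 variants affect host cells, so the construct is most likely used to express the tagged variant E protein for analysis of its host interactions. The sequence record is labelled a partial NGS result, so it may not represent a fully verified plasmid sequence.
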