Addgene plasmid #194804: HA-C Sars-CoV-2 E P71L
Purpose: Sars-CoV-2 E_P71L in MAC-C destination vector
Depositing lab: Markku Varjosalo. Depositing organization: University of Helsinki, Institute of Biotechnology. Publication: The comprehensive SARS-CoV-2 ‘hijackome’ knowledge base— reveals significant changes in host cell protein expression and activation by multiple SARS-CoV-2 variants. Varjosalo M, Huuskonen S, Liu X, Redchuk T, Salokas K, Lundberg R, Maljanen S, Belik M, Reinholm A, Kolehmainen P, Tripathi G, Laine P, Belanov S, Auvinen P, Vartiainen M, Laine L, Österlund P, Julkkunen I, Kakkola L. 10 May 2024, Research Square 10.21203/rs.3.rs-4322477/v1.
Backbone
  Vector backbone: MAC-tag-C (#108077)
  Vector type: Mammalian Expression
  Selectable markers: Hygromycin
Growth in bacteria
  Bacterial resistance: Ampicillin, 100 μg/mL
  Growth temperature: 37°C
  Growth strain: DH5alpha
  Copy number: High Copy
Gene/Insert
  Gene/Insert name: E_P71L (alt name: E P71L)
  Species: Sars-CoV-2
  Mutation: P71L
  Entrez Gene: E (a.k.a. GU280_gp04)
  Tag / fusion protein: MAC-C (C terminal on backbone)
Terms and licenses: Academic/Nonprofit Terms; Industry Terms
Depositor comments: Please visit https://doi.org/10.21203/rs.3.rs-4322477/v1 for preprint.
How to cite: HA-C Sars-CoV-2 E P71L was a gift from Markku Varjosalo (Addgene plasmid # 194804 ; http://n2t.net/addgene:194804 ; RRID:Addgene_194804)
